Addgene plasmid #15285: pSH1/M-FGFR1-Fv-Fvls-E
Depositing lab: David Spencer. Depositing organization: Baylor College of Medicine. Publication: Conditional activation of fibroblast growth factor receptor (FGFR) 1, but not FGFR2, in prostate cancer cells leads to increased osteopontin induction, extracellular signal-regulated kinase activation, and in vivo proliferation. Freeman KW, Gangula RD, Welm BE, Ozen M, Foster BA, Rosen JM, Ittmann M, Greenberg NM, Spencer DM. Cancer Res. 2003 Oct 1. 63(19):6237-43. PubMed 14559809.
Backbone
  Vector backbone: pSH1
  Backbone manufacturer: GR Crabtree lab
  Backbone size w/o insert (bp): 3500
  Vector type: Mammalian Expression
Growth in bacteria
  Bacterial resistance: Ampicillin, 100 μg/mL
  Growth temperature: 37°C
  Growth strain: DH5alpha
  Copy number: High Copy
Gene/Insert
  Gene/Insert name: FGFR1 kinase, FKBP12v36 (alt names: flg; bFGFR; Cek-1)
  Species: M. musculus (mouse)
  Insert size (bp): 2020
  Mutation: FGFR1 cytoplasmic domain FKBP12 F36V
  Entrez Gene: Fgfr1 (a.k.a. Eask, FGFR-I, FLG, Fgfr-1, Flt-2, Fr1, Hspy, MFR, bFGF-R-1, c-fgr)
  Tag / fusion protein: HA epitope (C terminal on insert); Myristoylation-targeting domain c-Src (14aa) (N terminal on insert)
  Cloning method: Restriction Enzyme; 5′ cloning site NotI, SacII (not destroyed); 3′ cloning site EcoRI (not destroyed)
  Sequencing primers: 5′ gaggtgttacttctgctctaaaagc; 3′ cactgcattctagttgtggtttg
Terms and licenses: Academic/Nonprofit Terms; Industry Terms: Not Available to Industry
How to cite: pSH1/M-FGFR1-Fv-Fvls-E was a gift from David Spencer (Addgene plasmid # 15285 ; http://n2t.net/addgene:15285 ; RRID:Addgene_15285)
