[The description below was written by a language model from this plasmid's Addgene catalogue record and pLannotate feature annotations shown in this document.]
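Description:
pSH1/M-FGFR1-Fv-Fvls-E is a mammalian expression plasmid built on the pSH1 backbone that encodes a chemically inducible, membrane-anchored form of the mouse FGFR1 kinase. It is propagated in E. coli through a high-copy ColE1/pUC-type origin with ampicillin selection (β-lactamase under its own promoter). Short fragments of lacI, rop, bom and a tet promoter in the annotation are backbone remnants. No mammalian selection marker is annotated.

Expression is driven by a composite promoter consisting of the SV40 enhancer/early promoter followed by a truncated HTLV-1 LTR segment and a modified SV40 intron, an arrangement that resembles the SRα promoter. An SV40 polyadenylation signal lies downstream of the coding region, although the table annotates it on the opposite strand.

The open reading frame begins with the 14-residue c-Src myristoylation signal, which tethers the protein to the inner face of the plasma membrane. This is followed by the FGFR1 cytoplasmic (kinase) domain, so the extracellular ligand-binding portion of the receptor is absent. Next come two tandem copies of FKBP12 carrying the F36V mutation. According to the catalogue the fusion ends in a C-terminal HA epitope for detection, though this tag is not separately annotated in the feature table.

The F36V FKBP domains bind synthetic dimerizer ligands that do not bind wild-type FKBP, so adding such a compound should crosslink the fusion proteins and activate FGFR1 signalling independently of FGF. The associated publication used this type of conditional activation to compare FGFR1 and FGFR2 signalling in prostate cancer cells, including ERK activation, osteopontin induction and in vivo proliferation.
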