Features (pLannotate 1.2.2; 16 found; start..end, strand, type, name):
      1..54      -  CDS            lacI (fragment): lac repressor; lacI; The lac repressor binds to the lac operator to inhibit transcription in E. coli. This inhibition can be relieved by adding lactose or isopropyl-β-D-thiogalactopyranoside (IPTG).
    237..825     -  rep_origin     ori: high-copy-number ColE1/pMB1/pBR322/pUC origin of replication
    996..1856    -  CDS            AmpR: β-lactamase; bla; confers resistance to ampicillin, carbenicillin, and related antibiotics
   1857..1961    -  promoter       AmpR promoter: bla
   2080..2104    +  promoter       tet promoter (fragment): E. coli promoter for tetracycline efflux protein gene
   2114..2443    +  promoter       SV40 promoter: SV40 enhancer and early promoter
   2460..2729    +  LTR            5' LTR (truncated): truncated 5' long terminal repeat (LTR) from human T-cell leukemia virus (HTLV) type 1
   2774..2867    +  intron         SV40 intron: modified SV40 intron with splice donor and acceptor sites
   2944..2985    +  CDS            myr: N-myristoylation signal from Src kinase (Pellman et al., 1985; Kaplan et al., 1988)
   2992..4263    +  CDS            Fgfr1 (fragment): FGFR1_MOUSE - Also known as Flg. Experimental evidence at protein level: Swiss-Prot protein existence level 1. Tyrosine-protein kinase that acts as cell-surface receptor for fibroblast growth factors and plays an essential role in the regulation of embryonic development, cell proliferation, differentiation and migration. Required for normal mesoderm patterning and correct axial organization during embryonic development, normal skeletogenesis and normal development of the gonadotropin-releasing hormone (GnRH) neuronal system. Phosphorylates PLCG1, FRS2, GAB1 and SHB. Ligand binding leads to the
   4273..4590    +  CDS            DmrB: F36V mutant of FK506-binding protein FKBP12 binds synthetic ligands that do not bind wild-type FKBP
   4596..4918    +  CDS            FKBP-V (fragment): F36V mutant of FK506-binding protein FKBP12 binds synthetic ligands that do not bind wild-type FKBP
   4999..5133    -  polyA_signal   SV40 poly(A) signal: SV40 polyadenylation signal
   5156..5239    -  CDS            large T antigen (fragment): large T antigen from SV40 (simian virus 40)
   5240..5279    +  CDS            rop (fragment): Rop protein, which maintains plasmids at low copy number; rop
   5381..5471    +  misc_feature   bom (fragment): basis of mobility region from pBR322
>Addgene plasmid #15285 | pSH1/M-FGFR1-Fv-Fvls-E | depositor full sequence | sequence record 8246 | Author sequence
CTGCATTAATGAATCGGCCAACGCGCGGGGAGAGGCGGTTTGCGTATTGGGCGCTCTTCCGCTTCCTCGC
TCACTGACTCGCTGCGCTCGGTCGTTCGGCTGCGGCGAGCGGTATCAGCTCACTCAAAGGCGGTAATACG
GTTATCCACAGAATCAGGGGATAACGCAGGAAAGAACATGTGAGCAAAAGGCCAGCAAAAGGCCAGGAAC
CGTAAAAAGGCCGCGTTGCTGGCGTTTTTCCATAGGCTCCGCCCCCCTGACGAGCATCACAAAAATCGAC
GCTCAAGTCAGAGGTGGCGAAACCCGACAGGACTATAAAGATACCAGGCGTTTCCCCCTGGAAGCTCCCT
CGTGCGCTCTCCTGTTCCGACCCTGCCGCTTACCGGATACCTGTCCGCCTTTCTCCCTTCGGGAAGCGTG
GCGCTTTCTCATAGCTCACGCTGTAGGTATCTCAGTTCGGTGTAGGTCGTTCGCTCCAAGCTGGGCTGTG
TGCACGAACCCCCCGTTCAGCCCGACCGCTGCGCCTTATCCGGTAACTATCGTCTTGAGTCCAACCCGGT
AAGACACGACTTATCGCCACTGGCAGCAGCCACTGGTAACAGGATTAGCAGAGCGAGGTATGTAGGCGGT
GCTACAGAGTTCTTGAAGTGGTGGCCTAACTACGGCTACACTAGAAGGACAGTATTTGGTATCTGCGCTC
TGCTGAAGCCAGTTACCTTCGGAAAAAGAGTTGGTAGCTCTTGATCCGGCAAACAAACCACCGCTGGTAG
CGGTGGTTTTTTTGTTTGCAAGCAGCAGATTACGCGCAGAAAAAAAGGATCTCAAGAAGATCCTTTGATC
TTTTCTACGGGGTCTGACGCTCAGTGGAACGAAAACTCACGTTAAGGGATTTTGGTCATGAGATTATCAA
AAAGGATCTTCACCTAGATCCTTTTAAATTAAAAATGAAGTTTTAAATCAATCTAAAGTATATATGAGTA
AACTTGGTCTGACAGTTACCAATGCTTAATCAGTGAGGCACCTATCTCAGCGATCTGTCTATTTCGTTCA
TCCATAGTTGCCTGACTCCCCGTCGTGTAGATAACTACGATACGGGAGGGCTTACCATCTGGCCCCAGTG
CTGCAATGATACCGCGAGACCCACGCTCACCGGCTCCAGATTTATCAGCAATAAACCAGCCAGCCGGAAG
GGCCGAGCGCAGAAGTGGTCCTGCAACTTTATCCGCCTCCATCCAGTCTATTAATTGTTGCCGGGAAGCT
AGAGTAAGTAGTTCGCCAGTTAATAGTTTGCGCAACGTTGTTGCCATTGCTACAGGCATCGTGGTGTCAC
GCTCGTCGTTTGGTATGGCTTCATTCAGCTCCGGTTCCCAACGATCAAGGCGAGTTACATGATCCCCCAT
GTTGTGCAAAAAAGCGGTTAGCTCCTTCGGTCCTCCGATCGTTGTCAGAAGTAAGTTGGCCGCAGTGTTA
TCACTCATGGTTATGGCAGCACTGCATAATTCTCTTACTGTCATGCCATCCGTAAGATGCTTTTCTGTGA
CTGGTGAGTACTCAACCAAGTCATTCTGAGAATAGTGTATGCGGCGACCGAGTTGCTCTTGCCCGGCGTC
AATACGGGATAATACCGCGCCACATAGCAGAACTTTAAAAGTGCTCATCATTGGAAAACGTTCTTCGGGG
CGAAAACTCTCAAGGATCTTACCGCTGTTGAGATCCAGTTCGATGTAACCCACTCGTGCACCCAACTGAT
CTTCAGCATCTTTTACTTTCACCAGCGTTTCTGGGTGAGCAAAAACAGGAAGGCAAAATGCCGCAAAAAA
GGGAATAAGGGCGACACGGAAATGTTGAATACTCATACTCTTCCTTTTTCAATATTATTGAAGCATTTAT
CAGGGTTATTGTCTCATGAGCGGATACATATTTGAATGTATTTAGAAAAATAAACAAATAGGGGTTCCGC
GCACATTTCCCCGAAAAGTGCCACCTGACGTCTAAGAAACCATTATTATCATGACATTAACCTATAAAAA
TAGGCGTATCACGAGGCCCTTTCGTCTTCAAGGTCGATCGACCTCATGTTTGACAGCTTATCATCGATAA
GCTTCTGTGGAATGTGTGTCAGTTAGGGTGTGGAAAGTCCCCAGGCTCCCCAGCAGGCAGAAGTATGCAA
AGCATGCATCTCAATTAGTCAGCAACCAGGTGTGGAAAGTCCCCAGGCTCCCCAGCAGGCAGAAGTATGC
AAAGCATGCATCTCAATTAGTCAGCAACCATAGTCCCGCCCCTAACTCCGCCCATCCCGCCCCTAACTCC
GCCCAGTTCCGCCCATTCTCCGCCCCATGGCTGACTAATTTTTTTTATTTATGCAGAGGCCGAGGCCGCC
TCGGCCTCTGAGCTATTCCAGAAGTAGTGAGGAGGCTTTTTTGGAGGCCTAGGCTTTTGCAAAAAGCTCC
TCCGATCGAGGGGCTCGCATCTCTCCTTCACGCGCCCGCCGCCCTACCTGAGGCCGCCATCCAACGCCGG
TTGAGTCGCGTTCTGCCGCCTCCCGCCTGTGGTGCCTCCTGAACTGCGTCCGCCGTCTAGGTAAGTTTAA
AGCTCAGGTCGAGACCGGGCCTTTGTCCGGCGCTCCCTTGGAGCCTACCTAGACTCAGCCGGCTCTCCAC
GCTTTGCCTGACCCTGCTTGCTCAACTCTACGTCTTTGTTTCGTTTTCTGTTCTGCGCCGTTACAGATCC
AAGCTGCCTCGATCGAGGAACTGAAAAACCAGAAAGTTAACTGGTAAGTTTAGTCTTTTTGTCTTTTATT
TCAGGTCCCGGATCCGGTGGTGCAAATCAAAGAACTGCTCCTCAGTGGATGTTGCCTTTACTTCTAGGCC
TGTACGGAGGTGTTACTTCTGCTCTAAAAGCTGCTCTAGCCCTCGATCGAGGGCTAGAGCGGCCGCGGCC
ACCATGGGGAGTAGCAAGAGCAAGCCTAAGGACCCCAGCCAGCGCCTCGACATGAAGAGCGGCACCAAGA
AGAGCGACTTCCATAGCCAGATGGCTGTGCACAAGCTGGCCAAGAGCATCCCTCTGCGCAGACAGGTAAC
AGTGTCAGCTGACTCCAGTGCATCCATGAACTCTGGGGTTCTCCTGGTTCGGCCCTCACGGCTCTCCTCC
AGCGGGACCCCCATGCTGGCTGGAGTCTCCGAATATGAGCTCCCTGAGGATCCCCGCTGGGAGCTGCCAC
GAGACAGACTGGTCTTAGGCAAACCACTTGGCGAGGGCTGCTTCGGGCAGGTGGTGTTGGCTGAGGCCAT
CGGGCTGGATAAGGACAAACCCAACCGTGTGACCAAAGTGGCCGTGAAGATGTTGAAGTCCGACGCAACG
GAGAAAGACCTGTCGGATCTGATCTCGGAGATGGAGATGATGAAAATGATTGGGAAGCACAAGAATATGA
TCAACCTTCTGGGAGCGTGCACACAGGATGGTCCTCTTTATGTCATTGTGGAGTACGCCTCCAAAGGCAA
TCTCCGGGAGTATCTACAGGCCCGGAGGCCTCCTGGGCTGGAGTACTGCTATAACCCCAGCCACAACCCC
GAGGAACAGCTGTCTTCCAAAGATCTGGTATCCTGTGCCTATCAGGTGGCTCGGGGCATGGAGTATCTTG
CCTCTAAGAAGTGTATACACCGAGACCTGGCTGCTAGGAACGTCCTGGTGACCGAGGATAACGTAATGAA
GATCGCAGACTTTGGCTTAGCTCGAGACATTCATCATATCGACTACTACAAGAAAACCACCAACGGCCGG
CTGCCTGTGAAGTGGATGGCCCCTGAGGCGTTGTTTGACCGGATCTACACACACCAGAGCGATGTGTGGT
CTTTTGGAGTGCTCTTGTGGGAGATCTTCACTCTGGGTGGCTCCCCATACCCCGGTGTGCCTGTGGAGGA
ACTTTTCAAGCTGCTGAAGGAGGGTCATCGAATGGACAAGCCCAGTAACTGTACCAATGAGCTGTACATG
ATGATGCGGGACTGCTGGCATGCAGTGCCCTCTCAGAGACCTACGTTCAAGCAGTTGGTGGAAGACCTGG
ACCGCATTGTGGCCTTGACCTCCAACCAGGATTATCTGGACCTGTCCATACCGCTGGACCAGTACTCACC
CAGCTTTCCCGACACACGGAGCTCCACCTGCTCCTCAGGGGAGGACTCTGTCTTCTCTCATGAGCCGTTA
CCTGAGGAGCCCTGTCTGCCTCGACACCCCACCCAGCTTGCCAACAGTGGACTCAAACGGCGCGTCGAGG
GCGTGCAGGTGGAAACCATCTCCCCAGGAGACGGGCGCACCTTCCCCAAGCGCGGCCAGACCTGCGTGGT
GCACTACACCGGGATGCTTGAAGATGGAAAGAAAGTTGATTCCTCCCGGGACAGAAACAAGCCCTTTAAG
TTTATGCTAGGCAAGCAGGAGGTGATCCGAGGCTGGGAAGAAGGGGTTGCCCAGATGAGTGTGGGTCAGA
GAGCCAAACTGACTATATCTCCAGATTATGCCTATGGTGCCACTGGGCACCCAGGCATCATCCCACCACA
TGCCACTCTCGTCTTCGATGTGGAGCTTCTAAAACTGGAAGTCGAGGGAGTGCAGGTGGAAACCATCTCC
CCAGGAGACGGGCGCACCTTCCCCAAGCGCGGCCAGACCTGCGTGGTGCACTACACCGGGATGCTTGAAG
ATGGAAAGAAAGTTGATTCCTCCCGGGACAGAAACAAGCCCTTTAAGTTTATGCTAGGCAAGCAGGAGGT
GATCCGAGGCTGGGAAGAAGGGGTTGCCCAGATGAGTGTGGGTCAGAGAGCCAAACTGACTATATCTCCA
GATTATGCCTATGGTGCCACTGGGCACCCAGGCATCATCCCACCACATGCCACTCTCGTCTTCGATGTGG
AGCTTCTAAAACTGGAATCTGGCGGTGGATCCGGAGTCGACTATCCGTACGACGTACCAGACTACGCACT
CGACTAAGAATTCCTGATTGATTGACCGGATCCAGACATGATAAGATACATTGATGAGTTTGGACAAACC
ACAACTAGAATGCAGTGAAAAAAATGCTTTATTTGTGAAATTTGTGATGCTATTGCTTTATTTGTAACCA
TTATAAGCTGCAATAAACAAGTTAACAACAACAATTGCATTCATTTTATGTTTCAGGTTCAGGGGGAGGT
GTGGGAGGTTTTTTAAAGCAAGTAAAACCTCTACAAATGTGGTATGGCTGATTATGATCCTGCCTCGCGC
GTTTCGGTGATGACGGTGAAAACCTCTGACACATGCAGCTCCCGGAGACGGTCACAGCTTGTCTGTAAGC
GGATGCCGGGAGCAGACAAGCCCGTCAGGGCGCGTCAGCGGGTGTTGGCGGGTGTCGGGGCGCAGCCATG
ACCCAGTCACGTAGCGATAGCGGAGTGTATACTGGCTTAACTATGCGGCATCAGAGCAGATTGTACTGAG
AGTGCACCATA
