>Addgene plasmid #15285 | pSH1/M-FGFR1-Fv-Fvls-E | addgene partial sequence | sequence record 21717 | 15285 with EBVrev
GNTNTGTCTGGATCGGTCATCAATCAGGAATTCTTAGTCGAGTGCGTAGTCTGGTACGTCGTACGGATAG
TCGACTCCGGATCCACCGCCAGATTCCAGTTTTAGAAGCTCCACATCGAAGACGAGAGTGGCATGTGGTG
GGATGATGCCTGGGTGCCCAGTGGCACCATAGGCATAATCTGGAGATATAGTCAGTTTGGCTCTCTGACC
CACACTCATCTGGGCAACCCCTTCTTCCCAGCCTCGGATCACCTCCTGCTTGCCTAGCATAAACTTAAAG
GGCTTGTTTCTGTCCCGGGAGGAATCAACTTTCTTTCCATCTTCAAGCATCCCGGTGTAGTGCACCACGC
AGGTCTGGCCGCGCTTGGGGAAGGTGCGCCCGTCTCCTGGGGAGATAGTCTCCACCTGCACTCCCTCGAC
TTCCAGTTTTAGAAGCTCCACATCGAAGACGAGAGTGGCATGTGGTGGGATGATGCCTGGGTGCCCAGTG
GCACCATAGGCATAATCTGGAGATATAGTCAGTTTGGCTCTCTGACCCACACTCATCTGGGCAACCCCTT
CTTCCCAGCCTCGGATCACCTCCTGCTTGCCTAGCATAAACTTAAAGGGCTTGTTTCTGTCNGGGGGAGA
AATCATTTTTCTNNNATCTTCAAGCANCCCGGTGTAGCNCACCACCAGCGCCTGNAGGAGNCANCCCCCC
